Addgene plasmid #141652: TFORF0654
Purpose: Lentiviral vector for overexpressing the NR1I3 transcription factor ORF with a unique 24-bp barcode. Barcodes facilitate identification of transcription factors in pooled screens.
Depositing lab: Feng Zhang. Depositing organization: Broad Institute. Publication: A transcription factor atlas of directed differentiation. Joung J, Ma S, Tay T, Geiger-Schuller KR, Kirchgatterer PC, Verdine VK, Guo B, Arias-Garcia MA, Allen WE, Singh A, Kuksenko O, Abudayyeh OO, Gootenberg JS, Fu Z, Macrae RK, Buenrostro JD, Regev A, Zhang F. Cell. 2023 Jan 5;186(1):209-229.e26. doi: 10.1016/j.cell.2022.11.026. PubMed 36608654.
Backbone
  Vector backbone: pLX_TRC317
  Backbone manufacturer: Broad Institute Genetic Perturbation Platform
  Backbone size w/o insert (bp): 8264
  Vector type: Mammalian Expression, Lentiviral
  Selectable markers: Puromycin
Growth in bacteria
  Bacterial resistance: Ampicillin, 100 μg/mL
  Growth temperature: 37°C
  Growth strain: NEB Stable
  Copy number: High Copy
Gene/Insert
  Gene/Insert name: NR1I3
  Species: H. sapiens (human)
  Insert size (bp): 1076
  Entrez Gene: NR1I3 (a.k.a. CAR, CAR1, MB67)
  Promoter: EF1a
  Cloning method: Unknown
  Sequencing primers: 5′ GGGTGGAGACTGAAGTTAGGCCAG; 3′ CACATAGCGTAAAAGGAGCAACATAG
Terms and licenses: Academic/Nonprofit Terms; Industry Terms: Not Available to Industry
Depositor comments: NM_001077472,ENST00000367981 . The transcription factor ORF portion of this plasmid was synthesized by Genewiz. Please test multiple small colonies in case of plasmid recombination. To make this collection available in a timely manner, a portion of this collection was not fully sequenced by Addgene. If an Addgene verified full plasmid sequence is not available, please contact us prior to placing an order to request the full sequence.
How to cite: TFORF0654 was a gift from Feng Zhang (Addgene plasmid # 141652 ; http://n2t.net/addgene:141652 ; RRID:Addgene_141652)
