[The description below was written by a language model from this plasmid's Addgene catalogue record and pLannotate feature annotations shown in this document.]
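Description:
TFORF0654 is a third-generation-style, self-inactivating lentiviral expression plasmid built on the pLX_TRC317 backbone, carrying the human NR1I3 open reading frame (the nuclear receptor also known as CAR) for overexpression in mammalian cells. In bacteria it is maintained through a high-copy ColE1/pUC-type origin and selected with ampicillin via the β-lactamase gene. An f1 origin and remnants of a lac/lacZα cloning region with T7 and T3 promoters are also present in the backbone. The depositor notes that the plasmid can recombine, which is a common concern with LTR-containing vectors.

The viral portion begins with an RSV promoter fused to a truncated HIV-1 5' LTR, which drives production of the packageable genomic RNA. This is followed by the Ψ packaging signal with a gag fragment, the Rev response element for nuclear export, and a cPPT/CTS element that aids nuclear import. It ends with a ΔU3 3' LTR that inactivates LTR promoter activity after integration, followed by an SV40 polyadenylation signal.

Two expression units sit inside this frame. An SV40 early promoter drives puromycin N-acetyltransferase for selection of transduced cells, and the strong constitutive EF-1α promoter drives the NR1I3 ORF, with a WPRE downstream to enhance transcript stability and expression. According to the record, the construct also carries a unique 24-bp barcode, although this is not annotated as a separate feature in the table. A short U6 promoter fragment is annotated just after the ORF.

The plasmid belongs to a barcoded transcription factor ORF collection. The barcodes allow individual factors to be identified in pooled overexpression screens, such as those studying directed cell differentiation.
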