Features (pLannotate 1.2.2; 31 found; start..end, strand, type, name):
      1..227     +  promoter       RSV promoter: Rous sarcoma virus enhancer/promoter
    228..408     +  LTR            5' LTR (truncated): truncated 5' long terminal repeat (LTR) from HIV-1
    455..580     +  misc_feature   HIV-1 Ψ: packaging signal of human immunodeficiency virus type 1
    564..927     +  CDS            HIV-1 gag (fragment): gag protein from human immunodeficiency virus 1; gag
   1073..1306    +  misc_feature   RRE: The Rev response element (RRE) of HIV-1 allows for Rev-dependent mRNA export from the nucleus to the cytoplasm.
   1683..1709    +  CDS            Rev (fragment): human immunodeficiency virus 1 (HIV-1) Rev protein; rev; enhances nuclear export of unspliced and incompletely spliced viral mRNAs
   1716..1739    +  promoter       SV40 promoter (fragment): SV40 early promoter
   1740..1811    +  promoter       SV40 promoter (fragment): SV40 enhancer and early promoter
   1835..1970    +  rep_origin     SV40 ori: SV40 origin of replication
   2016..2612    +  CDS            PuroR (fragment): puromycin N-acetyltransferase; pac from Streptomyces; confers resistance to puromycin
   2661..2778    +  misc_feature   cPPT/CTS: central polypurine tract and central termination sequence of HIV-1
   2843..2909    +  CDS            small t antigen (fragment): SV40 (simian virus 40) small t antigen
   2916..4094    +  promoter       EF-1α promoter: strong constitutive promoter for human elongation factor EF-1α
   4129..5082    +  CDS            NR1I3 (fragment): NR1I3_HUMAN - Also known as CAR. Experimental evidence at protein level: Swiss-Prot protein existence level 1. Binds and transactivates the retinoic acid response elements that control expression of the retinoic acid receptor beta 2 and alcohol dehydrogenase 3 genes. Transactivates both the phenobarbital responsive element module of the human CYP2B6 gene and the CYP3A4 xenobiotic response element. From Homo sapiens (Human).
   5098..5151    +  promoter       U6 promoter (fragment): RNA polymerase III promoter for human U6 snRNA
   5193..5781    +  misc_feature   WPRE: woodchuck hepatitis virus posttranscriptional regulatory element
   5832..5851    +  misc_feature   cPPT/CTS (fragment): central polypurine tract and central termination sequence of HIV-1
   5853..6086    +  LTR            3' LTR (ΔU3): self-inactivating 3' long terminal repeat (LTR) from HIV-1
   6164..6285    +  polyA_signal   SV40 poly(A) signal: SV40 polyadenylation signal
   6325..6460    +  rep_origin     SV40 ori: SV40 origin of replication
   6481..6499    -  promoter       T7 promoter: promoter for bacteriophage T7 RNA polymerase
   6507..6662    +  CDS            lacZα (fragment): LacZα fragment of β-galactosidase; lacZ fragment
   6667..7095    +  rep_origin     f1 ori (sequence partly withheld): f1 bacteriophage origin of replication; arrow indicates direction of (+) strand synthesis
   7148..7252    +  promoter       AmpR promoter: bla
   7253..8113    +  CDS            AmpR: β-lactamase; bla; confers resistance to ampicillin, carbenicillin, and related antibiotics
   8284..8872    +  rep_origin     ori: high-copy-number ColE1/pMB1/pBR322/pUC origin of replication
   9055..9147    +  CDS            lacI (fragment): lac repressor; lacI; The lac repressor binds to the lac operator to inhibit transcription in E. coli. This inhibition can be relieved by adding lactose or isopropyl-β-D-thiogalactopyranoside (IPTG).
   9160..9181    +  protein_bind   CAP binding site: CAP binding activates transcription in the presence of cAMP. E. coli catabolite activator protein
   9196..9226    +  promoter       lac promoter: promoter for the E. coli lac operon
   9234..9250    +  protein_bind   lac operator: The lac repressor binds to the lac operator to inhibit transcription in E. coli. This inhibition can be relieved by adding lactose or isopropyl-β-D-thiogalactopyranoside (IPTG). lac repressor encoded by lacI
   9295..9313    +  promoter       T3 promoter: promoter for bacteriophage T3 RNA polymerase
>Addgene plasmid #141652 | TFORF0654 | addgene full sequence | sequence record 389794 | Addgene NGS Result
TGTAGTCTTATGCAATACTCTTGTAGTCTTGCAACATGGTAACGATGAGTTAGCAACATGCCTTACAAGG
AGAGAAAAAGCACCGTGCATGCCGATTGGTGGAAGTAAGGTGGTACGATCGTGCCTTATTAGGAAGGCAA
CAGACGGGTCTGACATGGATTGGACGAACCACTGAATTGCCGCATTGCAGAGATATTGTATTTAAGTGCC
TAGCTCGATACATAAACGGGTCTCTCTGGTTAGACCAGATCTGAGCCTGGGAGCTCTCTGGCTAACTAGG
GAACCCACTGCTTAAGCCTCAATAAAGCTTGCCTTGAGTGCTTCAAGTAGTGTGTGCCCGTCTGTTGTGT
GACTCTGGTAACTAGAGATCCCTCAGACCCTTTTAGTCAGTGTGGAAAATCTCTAGCAGTGGCGCCCGAA
CAGGGACTTGAAAGCGAAAGGGAAACCAGAGGAGCTCTCTCGACGCAGGACTCGGCTTGCTGAAGCGCGC
ACGGCAAGAGGCGAGGGGCGGCGACTGGTGAGTACGCCAAAAATTTTGACTAGCGGAGGCTAGAAGGAGA
GAGATGGGTGCGAGAGCGTCAGTATTAAGCGGGGGAGAATTAGATCGCGATGGGAAAAAATTCGGTTAAG
GCCAGGGGGAAAGAAAAAATATAAATTAAAACATATAGTATGGGCAAGCAGGGAGCTAGAACGATTCGCA
GTTAATCCTGGCCTGTTAGAAACATCAGAAGGCTGTAGACAAATACTGGGACAGCTACAACCATCCCTTC
AGACAGGATCAGAAGAACTTAGATCATTATATAATACAGTAGCAACCCTCTATTGTGTGCATCAAAGGAT
AGAGATAAAAGACACCAAGGAAGCTTTAGACAAGATAGAGGAAGAGCAAAACAAAAGTAAGACCACCGCA
CAGCAAGCGGCCGCTGATCTTCAGACCTGGAGGAGGAGATATGAGGGACAATTGGAGAAGTGAATTATAT
AAATATAAAGTAGTAAAAATTGAACCATTAGGAGTAGCACCCACCAAGGCAAAGAGAAGAGTGGTGCAGA
GAGAAAAAAGAGCAGTGGGAATAGGAGCTTTGTTCCTTGGGTTCTTGGGAGCAGCAGGAAGCACTATGGG
CGCAGCGTCAATGACGCTGACGGTACAGGCCAGACAATTATTGTCTGGTATAGTGCAGCAGCAGAACAAT
TTGCTGAGGGCTATTGAGGCGCAACAGCATCTGTTGCAACTCACAGTCTGGGGCATCAAGCAGCTCCAGG
CAAGAATCCTGGCTGTGGAAAGATACCTAAAGGATCAACAGCTCCTGGGGATTTGGGGTTGCTCTGGAAA
ACTCATTTGCACCACTGCTGTGCCTTGGAATGCTAGTTGGAGTAATAAATCTCTGGAACAGATTTGGAAT
CACACGACCTGGATGGAGTGGGACAGAGAAATTAACAATTACACAAGCTTAATACACTCCTTAATTGAAG
AATCGCAAAACCAGCAAGAAAAGAATGAACAAGAATTATTGGAATTAGATAAATGGGCAAGTTTGTGGAA
TTGGTTTAACATAACAAATTGGCTGTGGTATATAAAATTATTCATAATGATAGTAGGAGGCTTGGTAGGT
TTAAGAATAGTTTTTGCTGTACTTTCTATAGTGAATAGAGTTAGGCAGGGATATTCACCATTATCGTTTC
AGACCCACCTCCCAACCCCGAGGGGACCCATGCATTGCATCTCAATTAGTCAGCAACCAGGTGTGGAAAG
TCCCCAGGCTCCCCAGCAGGCAGAAGTATGCAAAGCATGCGTCTCAATTAGTCAGCAACCATAGTCCCGC
CCCTAACTCCGCCCATCCCGCCCCTAACTCCGCCCAGTTCCGCCCATTCTCCGCCCCATGGCTGACTAAT
TTTTTTTATTTATGCAGAGGCCGAGGCCGCCTCGGCCTCTGAGCTATTCCAGAAGTAGTGAGGAGGCTTT
TTTGGAGGCCTAGGCTTTTGCAAAAAGCTTTCTAGAGGTACCACCGGAGCTTACCATGACCGAGTACAAG
CCCACGGTGCGCCTCGCCACCCGCGACGACGTCCCCAGGGCCGTACGCACCCTCGCCGCCGCGTTCGCCG
ACTACCCCGCCACGCGCCACACCGTCGATCCGGACCGCCACATCGAGCGGGTCACCGAGCTGCAAGAACT
CTTCCTCACGCGCGTCGGGCTCGACATCGGCAAGGTGTGGGTCGCGGACGACGGCGCCGCCGTGGCGGTC
TGGACCACGCCGGAGAGCGTCGAAGCGGGGGCGGTGTTCGCCGAGATCGGCCCGCGCATGGCCGAGTTGA
GCGGTTCCCGGCTGGCCGCGCAGCAACAGATGGAAGGCCTCCTGGCGCCGCACCGGCCCAAGGAGCCCGC
GTGGTTCCTGGCCACCGTCGGCGTCTCGCCCGACCACCAGGGCAAGGGTCTGGGCAGCGCCGTCGTGCTC
CCCGGAGTGGAGGCGGCCGAGCGCGCCGGGGTGCCCGCCTTCCTGGAGACCTCCGCGCCCCGCAACCTCC
CCTTCTACGAGCGGCTCGGCTTCACCGTCACCGCCGACGTCGAGGTGCCCGAAGGACCGCGCACCTGGTG
CATGACCCGCAAGCCCGGTGCCAGTTAACGAATTCTAGATCTTGAGACAAATGGCAGTATTCATCCACAA
TTTTAAAAGAAAAGGGGGGATTGGGGGGTACAGTGCAGGGGAAAGAATAGTAGACATAATAGCAACAGAC
ATACAAACTAAAGAATTACAAAAACAAATTACAAAAATTCAAAATTTTCGGGTTTATTACAGGGACAGCA
GAGATCCACTTTGGCGCCGGCTCGAGGCCTGCAGGTGCAAAGATGGATAAAGTTTTAAACAGAGAGGAAT
CTTTGCAGCTAATGGACCTTCTAGGTCTTGAAAGGAGTGGGAATTGGCTCCGGTGCCCGTCAGTGGGCAG
AGCGCACATCGCCCACAGTCCCCGAGAAGTTGGGGGGAGGGGTCGGCAATTGAACCGGTGCCTAGAGAAG
GTGGCGCGGGGTAAACTGGGAAAGTGATGTCGTGTACTGGCTCCGCCTTTTTCCCGAGGGTGGGGGAGAA
CCGTATATAAGTGCAGTAGTCGCCGTGAACGTTCTTTTTCGCAACGGGTTTGCCGCCAGAACACAGGTAA
GTGCCGTGTGTGGTTCCCGCGGGCCTGGCCTCTTTACGGGTTATGGCCCTTGCGTGCCTTGAATTACTTC
CACCTGGCTGCAGTACGTGATTCTTGATCCCGAGCTTCGGGTTGGAAGTGGGTGGGAGAGTTCGAGGCCT
TGCGCTTAAGGAGCCCCTTCGCCTCGTGCTTGAGTTGAGGCCTGGCCTGGGCGCTGGGGCCGCCGCGTGC
GAATCTGGTGGCACCTTCGCGCCTGTCTCGCTGCTTTCGATAAGTCTCTAGCCATTTAAAATTTTTGATG
ACCTGCTGCGACGCTTTTTTTCTGGCAAGATAGTCTTGTAAATGCGGGCCAAGATCTGCACACTGGTATT
TCGGTTTTTGGGGCCGCGGGCGGCGACGGGGCCCGTGCGTCCCAGCGCACATGTTCGGCGAGGCGGGGCC
TGCGAGCGCGGCCACCGAGAATCGGACGGGGGTAGTCTCAAGCTGGCCGGCCTGCTCTGGTGCCTGGCCT
CGCGCCGCCGTGTATCGCCCCGCCCTGGGCGGCAAGGCTGGCCCGGTCGGCACCAGTTGCGTGAGCGGAA
AGATGGCCGCTTCCCGGCCCTGCTGCAGGGAGCTCAAAATGGAGGACGCGGCGCTCGGGAGAGCGGGCGG
GTGAGTCACCCACACAAAGGAAAAGGGCCTTTCCGTCCTCAGCCGTCGCTTCATGTGACTCCACGGAGTA
CCGGGCGCCGTCCAGGCACCTCGATTAGTTCTCGAGCTTTTGGAGTACGTCGTCTTTAGGTTGGGGGGAG
GGGTTTTATGCGATGGAGTTTCCCCACACTGAGTGGGTGGAGACTGAAGTTAGGCCAGCTTGGCACTTGA
TGTAATTCTCCTTGGAATTTGCCCTTTTTGAGTTTGGATCTTGGTTCATTCTCAAGCCTCAGACAGTGGT
TCAAAGTTTTTTTCTTCCATTTCAGGTGTCGTGAGGCTAGCACCGCCACCATGCTGCCTAAGAGAAGCAG
GAGAACAGTCAGCAAAAGCATTGGTCCCACCTGCCCCTTTGCTGGAAGCTGTGAAGTCAGCAAGACTCAG
AGGCGCCACTGCCCAGCCTGCAGGTTGCAGAAGTGCTTAGATGCTGGCATGAGGAAAGACATGATACTGT
CGGCAGAAGCCCTGGCATTGCGGCGAGCAAAGCAGGCCCAGCGGCGGGCACAGCAAACACCTGTGCAACT
GAGTAAGGAGCAAGAAGAGCTGATCCGGACACTCCTGGGGGCCCACACCCGCCACATGGGCACCATGTTT
GAACAGTTTGTGCAGTTTAGGCCTCCAGCTCATCTGTTCATCCATCACCAGCCCTTGCCCACCCTGGCCC
CTGTGCTGCCTCTGGTCACACACTTCGCAGACATCAACACTTTCATGGTACTGCAAGTCATCAAGTTTAC
TAAGGACCTGCCCGTCTTCCGTTCCCTGCCCATTGAAGACCAGATCTCCCTTCTCAAGGGAGCAGCTGTG
GAAATCTGTCACATCGTACTCAATACCACTTTCTGTCTCCAAACACAAAACTTCCTCTGCGGGCCTCTTC
GCTACACAATTGAAGATGGAGCCCGTGTGGGGTTCCAGGTAGAGTTTTTGGAGTTGCTCTTTCACTTCCA
TGGAACACTACGAAAACTGCAGCTCCAAGAGCCTGAGTATGTGCTCTTGGCTGCCATGGCCCTCTTCTCT
CCTGCTCCCTATCTTACAGACCGACCTGGAGTTACCCAGAGAGATGAGATTGATCAGCTGCAAGAGGAGA
TGGCACTGACTCTGCAAAGCTACATCAAGGGCCAGCAGCGAAGGCCCCGGGATCGGTTTCTGTATGCGAA
GTTGCTAGGCCTGCTGGCTGAGCTCCGGAGCATTAATGAGGCCTACGGGTACCAAATCCAGCACATCCAG
GGCCTGTCTGCCATGATGCCGCTGCTCCAGGAGATCTGCAGCTAGTAATGAACTAGTCCGTAACTTGAAA
GTATTTCGATTTCTTGGCTTTATATATCTTGTGGAAAGGACGAACCACGTTCGATGAGTACCGTTACACG
CGTTAAGTCGACAATCAACCTCTGGATTACAAAATTTGTGAAAGATTGACTGGTATTCTTAACTATGTTG
CTCCTTTTACGCTATGTGGATACGCTGCTTTAATGCCTTTGTATCATGCTATTGCTTCCCGTATGGCTTT
CATTTTCTCCTCCTTGTATAAATCCTGGTTGCTGTCTCTTTATGAGGAGTTGTGGCCCGTTGTCAGGCAA
CGTGGCGTGGTGTGCACTGTGTTTGCTGACGCAACCCCCACTGGTTGGGGCATTGCCACCACCTGTCAGC
TCCTTTCCGGGACTTTCGCTTTCCCCCTCCCTATTGCCACGGCGGAACTCATCGCCGCCTGCCTTGCCCG
CTGCTGGACAGGGGCTCGGCTGTTGGGCACTGACAATTCCGTGGTGTTGTCGGGGAAATCATCGTCCTTT
CCTTGGCTGCTCGCCTGTGTTGCCACCTGGATTCTGCGCGGGACGTCCTTCTGCTACGTCCCTTCGGCCC
TCAATCCAGCGGACCTTCCTTCCCGCGGCCTGCTGCCGGCTCTGCGGCCTCTTCCGCGTCTTCGCCTTCG
CCCTCAGACGAGTCGGATCTCCCTTTGGGCCGCCTCCCCGCGTCGACTTTAAGACCAATGACTTACAAGG
CAGCTGTAGATCTTAGCCACTTTTTAAAAGAAAAGGGGGGACTGGAAGGGCTAATTCACTCCCAACGAAG
ACAAGATCTGCTTTTTGCTTGTACTGGGTCTCTCTGGTTAGACCAGATCTGAGCCTGGGAGCTCTCTGGC
TAACTAGGGAACCCACTGCTTAAGCCTCAATAAAGCTTGCCTTGAGTGCTTCAAGTAGTGTGTGCCCGTC
TGTTGTGTGACTCTGGTAACTAGAGATCCCTCAGACCCTTTTAGTCAGTGTGGAAAATCTCTAGCAGTAC
GTATAGTAGTTCATGTCATCTTATTATTCAGTATTTATAACTTGCAAAGAAATGAATATCAGAGAGTGAG
AGGAACTTGTTTATTGCAGCTTATAATGGTTACAAATAAAGCAATAGCATCACAAATTTCACAAATAAAG
CATTTTTTTCACTGCATTCTAGTTGTGGTTTGTCCAAACTCATCAATGTATCTTATCATGTCTGGCTCTA
GCTATCCCGCCCCTAACTCCGCCCATCCCGCCCCTAACTCCGCCCAGTTCCGCCCATTCTCCGCCCCATG
GCTGACTAATTTTTTTTATTTATGCAGAGGCCGAGGCCGCCTCGGCCTCTGAGCTATTCCAGAAGTAGTG
AGGAGGCTTTTTTGGAGGCCTAGGGACGTACCCAATTCGCCCTATAGTGAGTCGTATTACGCGCGCTCAC
TGGCCGTCGTTTTACAACGTCGTGACTGGGAAAACCCTGGCGTTACCCAACTTAATCGCCTTGCAGCACA
TCCCCCTTTCGCCAGCTGGCGTAATAGCGAAGAGGCCCGCACCGATCGCCCTTCCCAACAGTTGCGCAGC
CTGAATGGCGAATGGG
[124 nt withheld, positions 6667-6790]
C
[91 nt withheld, positions 6792-6882]
A
[49 nt withheld, positions 6884-6932]
CCTTTGACGTTGGAGTCCACGTTCTTT
[37 nt withheld, positions 6960-6996]
ACCCTATCTCGGTCTATTCTTTTGATTTATAAGGGATTTTGCCGATTTCGGCCTATTGGTTAAAAAATGA
GCTGATTTAACAAAAATTTAACGCGAATTTTAACAAAATATTAACGCTTACAATTTAGGTGGCACTTTTC
GGGGAAATGTGCGCGGAACCCCTATTTGTTTATTTTTCTAAATACATTCAAATATGTATCCGCTCATGAG
ACAATAACCCTGATAAATGCTTCAATAATATTGAAAAAGGAAGAGTATGAGTATTCAACATTTCCGTGTC
GCCCTTATTCCCTTTTTTGCGGCATTTTGCCTTCCTGTTTTTGCTCACCCAGAAACGCTGGTGAAAGTAA
AAGATGCTGAAGATCAGTTGGGTGCACGAGTGGGTTACATCGAACTGGATCTCAACAGCGGTAAGATCCT
TGAGAGTTTTCGCCCCGAAGAACGTTTTCCAATGATGAGCACTTTTAAAGTTCTGCTATGTGGCGCGGTA
TTATCCCGTATTGACGCCGGGCAAGAGCAACTCGGTCGCCGCATACACTATTCTCAGAATGACTTGGTTG
AGTACTCACCAGTCACAGAAAAGCATCTTACGGATGGCATGACAGTAAGAGAATTATGCAGTGCTGCCAT
AACCATGAGTGATAACACTGCGGCCAACTTACTTCTGACAACGATCGGAGGACCGAAGGAGCTAACCGCT
TTTTTGCACAACATGGGGGATCATGTAACTCGCCTTGATCGTTGGGAACCGGAGCTGAATGAAGCCATAC
CAAACGACGAGCGTGACACCACGATGCCTGTAGCAATGGCAACAACGTTGCGCAAACTATTAACTGGCGA
ACTACTTACTCTAGCTTCCCGGCAACAATTAATAGACTGGATGGAGGCGGATAAAGTTGCAGGACCACTT
CTGCGCTCGGCCCTTCCGGCTGGCTGGTTTATTGCTGATAAATCTGGAGCCGGTGAGCGTGGGTCTCGCG
GTATCATTGCAGCACTGGGGCCAGATGGTAAGCCCTCCCGTATCGTAGTTATCTACACGACGGGGAGTCA
GGCAACTATGGATGAACGAAATAGACAGATCGCTGAGATAGGTGCCTCACTGATTAAGCATTGGTAACTG
TCAGACCAAGTTTACTCATATATACTTTAGATTGATTTAAAACTTCATTTTTAATTTAAAAGGATCTAGG
TGAAGATCCTTTTTGATAATCTCATGACCAAAATCCCTTAACGTGAGTTTTCGTTCCACTGAGCGTCAGA
CCCCGTAGAAAAGATCAAAGGATCTTCTTGAGATCCTTTTTTTCTGCGCGTAATCTGCTGCTTGCAAACA
AAAAAACCACCGCTACCAGCGGTGGTTTGTTTGCCGGATCAAGAGCTACCAACTCTTTTTCCGAAGGTAA
CTGGCTTCAGCAGAGCGCAGATACCAAATACTGTTCTTCTAGTGTAGCCGTAGTTAGGCCACCACTTCAA
GAACTCTGTAGCACCGCCTACATACCTCGCTCTGCTAATCCTGTTACCAGTGGCTGCTGCCAGTGGCGAT
AAGTCGTGTCTTACCGGGTTGGACTCAAGACGATAGTTACCGGATAAGGCGCAGCGGTCGGGCTGAACGG
GGGGTTCGTGCACACAGCCCAGCTTGGAGCGAACGACCTACACCGAACTGAGATACCTACAGCGTGAGCT
ATGAGAAAGCGCCACGCTTCCCGAAGGGAGAAAGGCGGACAGGTATCCGGTAAGCGGCAGGGTCGGAACA
GGAGAGCGCACGAGGGAGCTTCCAGGGGGAAACGCCTGGTATCTTTATAGTCCTGTCGGGTTTCGCCACC
TCTGACTTGAGCGTCGATTTTTGTGATGCTCGTCAGGGGGGCGGAGCCTATGGAAAAACGCCAGCAACGC
GGCCTTTTTACGGTTCCTGGCCTTTTGCTGGCCTTTTGCTCACATGTTCTTTCCTGCGTTATCCCCTGAT
TCTGTGGATAACCGTATTACCGCCTTTGAGTGAGCTGATACCGCTCGCCGCAGCCGAACGACCGAGCGCA
GCGAGTCAGTGAGCGAGGAAGCGGAAGAGCGCCCAATACGCAAACCGCCTCTCCCCGCGCGTTGGCCGAT
TCATTAATGCAGCTGGCACGACAGGTTTCCCGACTGGAAAGCGGGCAGTGAGCGCAACGCAATTAATGTG
AGTTAGCTCACTCATTAGGCACCCCAGGCTTTACACTTTATGCTTCCGGCTCGTATGTTGTGTGGAATTG
TGAGCGGATAACAATTTCACACAGGAAACAGCTATGACCATGATTACGCCAAGCGCGCAATTAACCCTCA
CTAAAGGGAACAAAAGCTGGAGCTGCAAGCTTAA
