>Addgene plasmid #141652 | TFORF0654 | depositor partial sequence | sequence record 277093 | Insert
ACCGCCACCATGCTGCCTAAGAGAAGCAGGAGAACAGTCAGCAAAAGCATTGGTCCCACCTGCCCCTTTG
CTGGAAGCTGTGAAGTCAGCAAGACTCAGAGGCGCCACTGCCCAGCCTGCAGGTTGCAGAAGTGCTTAGA
TGCTGGCATGAGGAAAGACATGATACTGTCGGCAGAAGCCCTGGCATTGCGGCGAGCAAAGCAGGCCCAG
CGGCGGGCACAGCAAACACCTGTGCAACTGAGTAAGGAGCAAGAAGAGCTGATCCGGACACTCCTGGGGG
CCCACACCCGCCACATGGGCACCATGTTTGAACAGTTTGTGCAGTTTAGGCCTCCAGCTCATCTGTTCAT
CCATCACCAGCCCTTGCCCACCCTGGCCCCTGTGCTGCCTCTGGTCACACACTTCGCAGACATCAACACT
TTCATGGTACTGCAAGTCATCAAGTTTACTAAGGACCTGCCCGTCTTCCGTTCCCTGCCCATTGAAGACC
AGATCTCCCTTCTCAAGGGAGCAGCTGTGGAAATCTGTCACATCGTACTCAATACCACTTTCTGTCTCCA
AACACAAAACTTCCTCTGCGGGCCTCTTCGCTACACAATTGAAGATGGAGCCCGTGTGGGGTTCCAGGTA
GAGTTTTTGGAGTTGCTCTTTCACTTCCATGGAACACTACGAAAACTGCAGCTCCAAGAGCCTGAGTATG
TGCTCTTGGCTGCCATGGCCCTCTTCTCTCCTGCTCCCTATCTTACAGACCGACCTGGAGTTACCCAGAG
AGATGAGATTGATCAGCTGCAAGAGGAGATGGCACTGACTCTGCAAAGCTACATCAAGGGCCAGCAGCGA
AGGCCCCGGGATCGGTTTCTGTATGCGAAGTTGCTAGGCCTGCTGGCTGAGCTCCGGAGCATTAATGAGG
CCTACGGGTACCAAATCCAGCACATCCAGGGCCTGTCTGCCATGATGCCGCTGCTCCAGGAGATCTGCAG
CTAGTAATGAACTAGTCCGTAACTTGAAAGTATTTCGATTTCTTGGCTTTATATATCTTGTGGAAAGGAC
GAACCACGTTCGATGAGTACCGTTAC
