>Addgene plasmid #141652 | TFORF0654 | depositor partial sequence | sequence record 277094 | Barcode
ACCACGTTCGATGAGTACCGTTAC
